Addgene plasmid #63267: pFusX1-49
Purpose: Encodes RVD positions 1-3 in TALEN assembly
Depositing lab: Stephen Ekker. Depositing organization: Mayo Foundation for Medical Education and Research. Publication: FusX: A rapid one-step TALE assembly system for genome science. Ma AC, McNulty MS, Tanya PL, Jarryd CM, Martinez-Galvez G, Argue DP, Lee HB, Urban MD, Bullard CE, Blackburn PR, Man TK, Clark KJ, Ekker SC. Hum Gene Ther. 2016 Jun;27(6):451-63. doi: 10.1089/hum.2015.172 PubMed 26854857.
Backbone
  Vector backbone: FusX1
  Backbone size w/o insert (bp): 3013
  Vector type: TALEN
Growth in bacteria
  Bacterial resistance: Spectinomycin, 50 μg/mL
  Growth temperature: 37°C
  Growth strain: DH5alpha
  Copy number: High Copy
Gene/Insert
  Gene/Insert name: NG NI NI (alt name: X1_TAA)
  Species: Synthetic
  Mutation: none
  Cloning method: Restriction Enzyme; 5′ cloning site BsaI (destroyed during cloning); 3′ cloning site BsaI (destroyed during cloning)
  Sequencing primers: 5′ pCR8_F1; 3′ pCR8_R1
Terms and licenses: Academic/Nonprofit Terms; Industry Terms: Not Available to Industry
How to cite: pFusX1-49 was a gift from Stephen Ekker (Addgene plasmid # 63267 ; http://n2t.net/addgene:63267 ; RRID:Addgene_63267)
