[The description below was written by a language model from this plasmid's Addgene catalogue record.]
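Description:
pFusX1-49 is a bacterial library plasmid from the FusX system, a one-step assembly scheme for building TALE repeat arrays used in TALENs. It is built on the FusX1 backbone (about 3 kb without insert), is maintained at high copy in standard E. coli cloning strains, and is selected with spectinomycin. The record does not name the origin of replication or give a feature table, so the details of the backbone beyond the resistance marker are not documented here. The listed pCR8-type sequencing primers only suggest that primer sites of that vector family flank the insert.

The insert is a synthetic, pre-assembled trimer of TALE repeats carrying the repeat-variable diresidues NG, NI and NI, which under the standard TALE code recognise T, A and A respectively, hence the alternative name X1_TAA. This block supplies RVD positions 1 to 3 of the final DNA-binding array. It was cloned through BsaI sites that were destroyed in the process, as expected for Golden Gate-style construction with type IIS enzymes, where cleavage outside the recognition site allows seamless, ordered joining of fragments.

In use, this plasmid serves as one member of a set covering the possible three-repeat combinations at the first position. A user picks the clone matching the first three bases of the target sequence and combines it with corresponding modules for later positions to assemble a complete TALE array in a receiving vector. The plasmid carries no stated promoter or expression elements and is a cloning intermediate rather than an expression construct.
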