>Addgene plasmid #63267 | pFusX1-49 | depositor partial sequence | sequence record 105052 | pFusX1_TAA
AGTCTTAAGCGTCTCCCCCTGAACCTGACCCCGGACCAAGTGGTGGCTATCGCCAGCAACGGTGGCGGCA
AGCAAGCGCTCGAAACGGTGCAGCGGCTGTTGCCGGTGCTGTGCCAGGACCATGGCCTGACCCCGGACCA
AGTGGTGGCTATCGCCAGCAACATTGGCGGCAAGCAAGCGCTCGAAACGGTGCAGCGGCTGTTGCCGGTG
CTGTGCCAGGACCATGGCCTGACCCCGGACCAAGTGGTGGCTATCGCCAGCAACATTGGCGGCAAGCAAG
CGCTCGAAACGGTGCAGCGGCTGTTGCCGGTGCTGTGCCAGGACCATGGCCTGACGAGACGTC
