>Addgene plasmid #63267 | pFusX1-49 | depositor partial sequence | sequence record 105053 | FusX1
CGTCTCCCCCTGACCCCGGACCAAGTGGTGGCTATCGAGACCGGCGCCGCTACGGGCGCGTCCCATTCGC
CATTCAGGCTGCGCAACTGTTGGGAAGGGCGATCGGTGCGGGCTCTTCGCTATTACGCCAGCTGGCGAAA
GGGGGATGTGCTGCAAGGCGATTAAGTTGGGAACGCCAGGGTTTTCCCAGTCACGACGTTGTAAAACGAC
GGCCAGTGAGCGCGCGTAATCGACTCACTATAGGGCGAATTGGGTACCGGGCCCCCCCTCGAGGTCCTCC
AGCTTTTGTTCCCTTTAGTGAGGGTTAATTGCGCGCTTGGCGTAATCATGGTCATAGCTGTTTCCTGTGT
GAAATTGTTATCCGCTCACAATTCCACACAACATACGAGCCGGAAGCATAAAGTGTAAAGCCTGGGGTGC
CTAATGAGTGAGCTAACTCACATTAATTGCGTTGCGCTCACTGCCCGCTTTCCACCGGTGGTCTCTGGCG
GCAAGCAAGCGCTCGAAACGGTGCAGCGGCTGTTGCCGGTGCTGTGCCAGGACCATGGCCTGACGAGACG
TCTAGACCAGCCAGGACAGAAATGCCTCGACTTCGCTGCTACCCAAGGTTGCCGGGTGACGCACACCGTG
GAAACGGATGAAGGCACGAACCCAGTGGACATAAGCCTGTTCGGTTCGTAAGCTGTAATGCAAGTAGCGT
ATGCGCTCACGCAACTGGTCCAGAACCTTGACCGAACGCAGCGGTGGTAACGGCGCAGTGGCGGTTTTCA
TGGCTTGTTATGACTGTTTTTTTGGGGTACAGTCTATGCCTCGGGCATCCAAGCAGCAAGCGCGTTACGC
CGTGGGTCGATGTTTGATGTTATGGAGCAGCAACGATGTTACGCAGCAGGGCAGTCGCCCTAAAACAAAG
TTAAACATTATGAGGGAAGCGGTGATCGCCGAAGTATCGACTCAACTATCAGAGGTAGTTGGCGTCATCG
AGCGCCATCTCGAACCGACGTTGCTGGCCGTACATTTGTACGGCTCCGCAGTGGATGGCGGCCTGAAGCC
ACACAGTGATATTGATTTGCTGGTTACGGTGACCGTAAGGCTTGATGAAACAACGCGGCGAGCTTTGATC
AACGACCTTTTGGAAACTTCGGCTTCCCCTGGAGAGAGCGAGATTCTCCGCGCTGTAGAAGTCACCATTG
TTGTGCACGACGACATCATTCCGTGGCGTTATCCAGCTAAGCGCGAACTGCAATTTGGAGAATGGCAGCG
CAATGACATTCTTGCAGGTATCTTCGAGCCAGCCACGATCGACATTGATCTGGCTATCTTGCTGACAAAA
GCAAGAGAACATAGCGTTGCCTTGGTAGGTCCAGCGGCGGAGGAACTCTTTGATCCGGTTCCTGAACAGG
ATCTATTTGAGGCGCTAAATGAAACCTTAACGCTATGGAACTCGCCGCCCGACTGGGCTGGCGATGAGCG
AAATGTAGTGCTTACGTTGTCCCGCATTTGGTACAGCGCAGTAACCGGCAAAATCGCGCCGAAGGATGTC
GCTGCCGACTGGGCAATGGAGCGCCTGCCGGCCCAGTATCAGCCCGTCATACTTGAAGCTAGACAGGCTT
ATCTTGGACAAGAAGAAGATCGCTTGGCCTCGCGCGCAGATCAGTTGGAAGAATTTGTCCACTACGTGAA
AGGCGAGATCACCAAGGTAGTCGGCAAATAACCCTCGAGCCACCCATGACCAAAATCCCTTAACGTGAGT
TACGCGTCGTTCCACTGAGCGTCAGACCCCGTAGAAAAGATCAAAGGATCTTCTTGAGATCCTTTTTTTC
TGCGCGTAATCTGCTGCTTGCAAACAAAAAAACCACCGCTACCAGCGGTGGTTTGTTTGCCGGATCAAGA
GCTACCAACTCTTTTTCCGAAGGTAACTGGCTTCAGCAGAGCGCAGATACCAAATACTGTCCTTCTAGTG
TAGCCGTAGTTAGGCCACCACTTCAAGAACTCTGTAGCACCGCCTACATACCTCGCTCTGCTAATCCTGT
TACCAGTGGCTGCTGCCAGTGGCGATAAGTCGTGTCTTACCGGGTTGGACTCAAGACGATAGTTACCGGA
TAAGGCGCAGCGGTCGGGCTGAACGGGGGGTTCGTGCACACAGCCCAGCTTGGAGCGAACGACCTACACC
GAACTGAGATACCTACAGCGTGAGCATTGAGAAAGCGCCACGCTTCCCGAAGGGAGAAAGGCGGACAGGT
ATCCGGTAAGCGGCAGGGTCGGAACAGGAGAGCGCACGAGGGAGCTTCCAGGGGGAAACGCCTGGTATCT
TTATAGTCCTGTCGGGTTTCGCCACCTCTGACTTGAGCGTCGATTTTTGTGATGCTCGTCAGGGGGGCGG
AGCCTATGGAAAAACGCCAGCAACGCGGCCTTTTTACGGTTCCTGGCCTTTTGCTGGCCTTTTGCTCACA
TGTTCTTTCCTGCGTTATCCCCTGATTCTGTGGATAACCGTATTACCGCCTTTGAGTGAGCTGATACCGC
TCGCCGCAGCCGAACGACCGAGCGCAGCGAGTCAGTGAGCGAGGAAGCGGAAGAGCGCCCAATACGCAAA
CCGCCTCTCCCCGCGCGTTGGCCGATTCATTAATGCAGCTGGCACGACAGGTTTCCCGACTGGAAAGCGG
GCAGTGAGCGCAACGCAATTAATACGCGTACCGCTAGCCAGGAAGAGTTTGTAGAAACGCAAAAAGGCCA
TCCGTCAGGATGGCCTTCTGCTTAGTTTGATGCCTGGCAGTTTATGGCGGGCGTCCTGCCCGCCACCCTC
CGGGCCGTTGCTTCACAACGTTCAAATCCGCTCCCGGCGGATTTGTCCTACTCAGGAGAGCGTTCACCGA
CAAACAACAGATAAAACGAAAGGCCCAGTCTTCCGACTGAGCCTTTCGTTTTATTTGATGCCTGGCAGTT
CCCTACTCTCGCGTTAACGCTAGCATGGATGTTTTCCCAGTCACGACGTTGTAAAACGACGGCCAGTCTT
AAG
