>Addgene plasmid #63267 | pFusX1-49 | addgene partial sequence | sequence record 111095 | pCR8_R1 5'-cgaaccgaacaggcttatgt-3'
CGTCACCCGGCAACCTTGGGTAGCAGCGAAGTCGAGGCATTTCTGTCCTGGCTGGTCTAGACGTCTCGTC
AGGCCATGGTCCTGGCACAGCACCGGCAACAGCCGCTGCACCGTTTCGAGCGCTTGCTTGCCGCCAATGT
TGCTGGCGATAGCCACCACTTGGTCCGGGGTCAGGCCATGGTCCTGGCACAGCACCGGCAACAGCCGCTG
CACCGTTTCGAGCGCTTGCTTGCCGCCAATGTTGCTGGCGATAGCCACCACTTGGTCCGGGGTCAGGCCA
TGGTCCTGGCACAGCACCGGCAACAGCCGCTGCACCGTTTCGAGCGCTTGCTTGCCGCCACCGTTGCTGG
CGATAGCCACCACTTGGTCCGGGGTCAGGTTCAGGGGGAGACGCTTAAGACTGGCCGTCGTTTTACAACG
TCGTGACTGGGAAAACATCCATGCTAGCGTTAACGCGAGAGTAGGGAACTGCCAGGCATCAAATAAAACG
AAAGGCTCAGTCGGAAGACTGGGCCTTTCGTTTTATCTGTTGTTTGTCGGTGAACGCTCTCCTGAGTAGG
ACAAATCCGCCGGGAGCGGATTTGAACGTTGTGAAGCAACGGCCCGGAAGGGTG
